>Addgene plasmid #104208 | pHH0103 NEDD4 WW domain #1 | addgene full sequence | sequence record 204367 | Addgene NGS Result
TTGACAATTAATCATCGGCTCGTATAATGTGTGGAATTGTGAGCGGATAACAATTTCACACAGGAAACAG
CCAGTCCGTTTAGGTGTTTTCACGAGCACTTCACCAACAAGGACCATAGATTATGAAAATCGAAGAACAC
CATCACCATCACCATTCCAGCGGTAAGCTTATGTCCCCTATACTAGGTTATTGGAAAATTAAGGGCCTTG
TGCAACCCACTCGACTTCTTTTGGAATATCTTGAAGAAAAATATGAAGAGCATTTGTATGAGCGCGATGA
AGGTGATAAATGGCGAAACAAAAAGTTTGAATTGGGTTTGGAGTTTCCCAATCTTCCTTATTATATTGAT
GGTGATGTTAAATTAACACAGTCTATGGCCATCATACGTTATATAGCTGACAAGCACAACATGTTGGGTG
GTTGTCCAAAAGAGCGTGCAGAGATTTCAATGCTTGAAGGAGCGGTTTTGGATATTAGATACGGTGTTTC
GAGAATTGCATATAGTAAAGACTTTGAAACTCTCAAAGTTGATTTTCTTAGCAAGCTACCTGAAATGCTG
AAAATGTTCGAAGATCGTTTATGTCATAAAACATATTTAAATGGTGATCATGTAACCCATCCTGACTTCA
TGTTGTATGACGCTCTTGATGTTGTTTTATACATGGACCCAATGTGCCTGGATGCGTTCCCAAAATTAGT
TTGTTTTAAAAAACGTATTGAAGCTATCCCACAAATTGATAAGTACTTGAAATCCAGCAAGTATATAGCA
TGGCCTTTGCAGGGCTGGCAAGCCACGTTTGGTGGTGGCGACCATCCTCCAAAATCGGATCTGGAAGTTC
TGTTCCAGGGGCCCCTGTCCAGCGGTCTGGTTCCGCGTGGTTCCGGTACCGCGGCCCAGCCGGCCGAAAA
CCTGTATTTTCAGGGTCGTCGTGCAAGCGTGGAGCTCGAACCGAGCCCGCTGCCGCCGGGTTGGGAAGAA
CGTCAGGATATTCTGGGTCGCACCTATTACGTGAACCATGAATCTCGTCGCACCCAGTGGAAACGTCCGA
CGCCGCAGGATAATTAGGCGGCCGCATA
[142 nt withheld, positions 1079-1220]
C
[98 nt withheld, positions 1222-1319]
AGTTTGTACTGGTGACGAAACTCAGTGTCTAGCTAGAGTGGC
[149 nt withheld, positions 1362-1510]
TGGTTTCATTGGTGACGTTTCCGGCCTTGCTAATGGTAATGGT
[62 nt withheld, positions 1554-1615]
ACCTTTAATGAATAATTTCCGTCAATATTTACCTTCCCTCCCTCAATCGGTTGAATGTCGCCCTTTTGTC
TTTGGCGCTGGTAAACCATATGAA
[86 nt withheld, positions 1710-1795]
T
[54 nt withheld, positions 1797-1850]
CTAGCGCCGCCCTATACCTTGTCTGCCTCCCCGCGTTGCGTCGCGGTGCATGGAGCCGGGCCACCTCGAC
CTGAATGGAAGCCGGCGGCACCTCGCTAACGGATTCACCACTCCAAGAATTGGAGCCAATCAATTCTTGC
GGAGAACTGTGAATGCGCAAACCAACCCTTGGCAGAACATATCCATCGCGTCCGCCATCTCCAGCAGCCG
CACGCGGCGCATCTCGGGCAGCGTTGGGTCCTGGCCACGGGTGCGCATGATCGTGCTCCTGTCGTTGAGG
ACCCGGCTAGGCTGGCGGGGTTGCCTTACTGGTTAGCAGAATGAATCACCGATACGCGAGCGAACGTGAA
GCGACTGCTGCTGCAAAACGTCTGCGACCTGAGCAACAACATGAATGGTCTTCGGTTTCCGTGTTTCGTA
AAGTCTGGAAACGCGGAAGTCAGCGCCCTGCACCATTATGTTCCGGATCTGCATCGCAGGATGCTGCTGG
CTACCCTGTGGAACACCTACATCTGTATTAACGAAGCGCTGGCATTGACCCTGAGTGATTTTTCTCTGGT
CCCGCCGCATCCATACCGCCAGTTGTTTACCCTCACAACGTTCCAGTAACCGGGCATGTTCATCATCAGT
AACCCGTATCGTGAGCATCCTCTCTCGTTTCATCGGTATCATTACCCCCATGAACAGAAATCCCCCTTAC
ACGGAGGCATCAGTGACCAAACAGGAAAAAACCGCCCTTAACATGGCCCGCTTTATCAGAAGCCAGACAT
TAACGCTTCTGGAGAAACTCAACGAGCTGGACGCGGATGAACAGGCAGACATCTGTGAATCGCTTCACGA
CCACGCTGATGAGCTTTACCGCAGGATCCGCGAAATTGTAAGCGTTAATATTTTGTTAAAATTCGCGTTA
AATTTTTGTTAAATCAGCTCATTTTTTAACCAATAGGCCGAAATCGGCAAAATCCCTTATAAATCAAAAG
AATAGACCGAGATAGGGTTGAGTGTTGTTCCAGTTTGGAACAAGAGTCCACTATTAAAGAACGTGGACTC
CAACGTCAAAGG
[49 nt withheld, positions 2913-2961]
T
[91 nt withheld, positions 2963-3053]
G
[124 nt withheld, positions 3055-3178]
CGCGGATCCTGCCTCGCGCGTTTCGGTGATGACGGTGAAAACCTCTGACACATGCAGCTCCCGGAGACGG
TCACAGCTTGTCTGTAAGCGGATGCCGGGAGCAGACAAGCCCGTCAGGGCGCGTCAGCGGGTGTTGGCGG
GTGTCGGGGCGCAGCCATGACCCAGTCACGTAGCGATAGCGGAGTGTATACTGGCTTAACTATGCGGCAT
CAGAGCAGATTGTACTGAGAGTGCACCATATGCGGTGTGAAATACCGCACAGATGCGTAAGGAGAAAATA
CCGCATCAGGCGCTCTTCCGCTTCCTCGCTCACTGACTCGCTGCGCTCGGTCGTTCGGCTGCGGCGAGCG
GTATCAGCTCACTCAAAGGCGGTAATACGGTTATCCACAGAATCAGGGGATAACGCAGGAAAGAACATGT
GAGCAAAAGGCCAGCAAAAGGCCAGGAACCGTAAAAAGGCCGCGTTGCTGGCGTTTTTCCATAGGCTCCG
CCCCCCTGACGAGCATCACAAAAATCGACGCTCAAGTCAGAGGTGGCGAAACCCGACAGGACTATAAAGA
TACCAGGGTTTCCCCCTGGAAGCTCCCTCGTGCGCTCTCCTGTTCCGACCCTGCCGCTTACCGGATACCT
GTCCGCCTTTCTCCCTTCGGGAAGCGTGGCGCTTTCTCATAGCTCACGCTGTAGGTATCTCAGTTCGGTG
TAGGTCGTTCGCTCCAAGCTGGGCTGTGTGCACGAACCCCCCGTTCAGCCCGACCGCTGCGCCTTATCCG
GTAACTATCGTCTTGAGTCCAACCCGGTAAGACACGACTTATCGCCACTGGCAGCAGCCACTGGTAACAG
GATTAGCAGAGCGAGGTATGTAGGCGGTGCTACAGAGTTCTTGAAGTGGTGGCCTAACTACGGCTACACT
AGAAGGACAGTATTTGGTATCTGCGCTCTGCTGAAGCCAGTTACCTTCGGAAAAAGAGTTGGTAGCTCTT
GATCCGGCAAACAAACCACCGCTGGTAGCGGTGGTTTTTTTGTTTGCAAGCAGCAGATTACGCGCAGAAA
AAAAGGATCTCAAGAAGATCCTTTGATCTTTTCTACGGGGTCTGACGCTCAGTGGAACGAAAACTCACGT
TAAGGGATTTTGGTCATGAGATTATCAAAAAGGATCTTCACCTAGATCCTTTTAAATTAAAAATGAAGTT
TTAAATCAATCTAAAGTATATATGAGTAAACTTGGTCTGACAGTTACCAATGCTTAATCAGTGAGGCACC
TATCTCAGCGATCTGTCTATTTCGTTCATCCATAGTTGCCTGACTCCCCGTCGTGTAGATAACTACGATA
CGGGAGGGCTTACCATCTGGCCCCAGTGCTGCAATGATACCGCGAGACCCACGCTCACCGGCTCCAGATT
TATCAGCAATAAACCAGCCAGCCGGAAGGGCCGAGCGCAGAAGTGGTCCTGCAACTTTATCCGCCTCCAT
CCAGTCTATTAATTGTTGCCGGGAAGCTAGAGTAAGTAGTTCGCCAGTTAATAGTTTGCGCAACGTTGTT
GCCATTGCTGCAGGCATCGTGGTGTCACGCTCGTCGTTTGGTATGGCTTCATTCAGCTCCGGTTCCCAAC
GATCAAGGCGAGTTACATGATCCCCCATGTTGTGCAAAAAAGCGGTTAGCTCCTTCGGTCCTCCGATCGT
TGTCAGAAGTAAGTTGGCCGCAGTGTTATCACTCATGGTTATGGCAGCACTGCATAATTCTCTTACTGTC
ATGCCATCCGTAAGATGCTTTTCTGTGACTGGTGAGTACTCAACCAAGTCATTCTGAGAATAGTGTATGC
GGCGACCGAGTTGCTCTTGCCCGGCGTCAACACGGGATAATACCGCGCCACATAGCAGAACTTTAAAAGT
GCTCATCATTGGAAAACGTTCTTCGGGGCGAAAACTCTCAAGGATCTTACCGCTGTTGAGATCCAGTTCG
ATGTAACCCACTCGTGCACCCAACTGATCTTCAGCATCTTTTACTTTCACCAGCGTTTCTGGGTGAGCAA
AAACAGGAAGGCAAAATGCCGCAAAAAAGGGAATAAGGGCGACACGGAAATGTTGAATACTCATACTCTT
CCTTTTTCAATATTATTGAAGCATTTATCAGGGTTATTGTCTCATGAGCGGATACATATTTGAATGTATT
TAGAAAAATAAACAAATAGGGGTTCCGCGCACATTTCCCCGAAAAGTGCCACCTGACGTCTAAGAAACCA
TTATTATCATGACATTAACCTATAAAAATAGGCGTATCACGAGGCCCTTTCGTCTTCAAGAATTCCCGAC
ACCATCGAATGGTGCAAAACCTTTCGCGGTATGGCATGATAGCGCCCGGAAGAGAGTCAATTCAGGGTGG
TGAATGTGAAACCAGTAACGTTATACGATGTCGCAGAGTATGCCGGTGTCTCTTATCAGACCGTTTCCCG
CGTGGTGAACCAGGCCAGCCACGTTTCTGCGAAAACGCGGGAAAAAGTGGAAGCGGCGATGGCGGAGCTG
AATTACATTCCCAACCGCGTGGCACAACAACTGGCGGGCAAACAGTCGTTGCTGATTGGCGTTGCCACCT
CCAGTCTGGCCCTGCACGCGCCGTCGCAAATTGTCGCGGCGATTAAATCTCGCGCCGATCAACTGGGTGC
CAGCGTGGTGGTGTCGATGGTAGAACGAAGCGGCGTCGAAGCCTGTAAAGCGGCGGTGCACAATCTTCTC
GCGCAACGCGTCAGTGGGCTGATCATTAACTATCCGCTGGATGACCAGGATGCCATTGCTGTGGAAGCTG
CCTGCACTAATGTTCCGGCGTTATTTCTTGATGTCTCTGACCAGACACCCATCAACAGTATTATTTTCTC
CCATGAAGACGGTACGCGACTGGGCGTGGAGCATCTGGTCGCATTGGGTCACCAGCAAATCGCGCTGTTA
GCGGGCCCATTAAGTTCTGTCTCGGCGCGTCTGCGTCTGGCTGGCTGGCATAAATATCTCACTCGCAATC
AAATTCAGCCGATAGCGGAACGGGAAGGCGACTGGAGTGCCATGTCCGGTTTTCAACAAACCATGCAAAT
GCTGAATGAGGGCATCGTTCCCACTGCGATGCTGGTTGCCAACGATCAGATGGCGCTGGGCGCAATGCGC
GCCATTACCGAGTCCGGGCTGCGCGTTGGTGCGGATATCTCGGTAGTGGGATACGACGATACCGAAGACA
GCTCATGTTATATCCCGCCGTTAACCACCATCAAACAGGATTTTCGCCTGCTGGGGCAAACCAGCGTGGA
CCGCTTGCTGCAACTCTCTCAGGGCCAGGCGGTGAAGGGCAATCAGCTGTTGCCCGTCTCACTGGTGAAA
AGAAAAACCACCCTGGCGCCCAATACGCAAACCGCCTCTCCCCGCGCGTTGGCCGATTCATTAATGCAGC
TGGCACGACAGGTTTCCCGACTGGAAAGCGGGCAGTGAGCGCAACGCAATTAATGTAAGTTAGCTCACTC
ATTAGGCACAATTCTCATGTTTGACAGCTTATCATCGACTGCACGGTGCACCAATGCTTCTGGCGTCAGG
CAGCCATCGGAAGCTGTGGTATGGCTGTGCAGGTCGTAAATCACTGCATAATTCGTGTCGCTCAAGGCGC
ACTCCCGTTCTGGATAATGTTTTTTGCGCCGACATCATAACGGTTCTGGCAAATATTCTGAAATGAGCTG
Features (pLannotate 1.2.2; 22 found; start..end, strand, type, name):
      1..29      +  promoter       tac promoter: strong E. coli promoter; hybrid between the trp and lac UV5 promoters
     37..53      +  protein_bind   lac operator: The lac repressor binds to the lac operator to inhibit transcription in E. coli. This inhibition can be relieved by adding lactose or isopropyl-β-D-thiogalactopyranoside (IPTG). lac repressor encoded by lacI
    138..155     +  CDS            6xHis: 6xHis affinity tag
    171..824     +  CDS            GST26_SCHJA: Experimental evidence at protein level: Swiss-Prot protein existence level 1. GST isoenzymes appear to play a central role in the parasite detoxification system. Other functions are also suspected including a role in increasing the solubility of haematin in the parasite gut. From Schistosoma japonicum (Blood fluke).
    906..925     +  CDS            TEV site (fragment): tobacco etch virus (TEV) protease recognition and cleavage site
    948..1064    +  CDS            Nedd4 (fragment): NEDD4_MOUSE - Also known as Kiaa0093, Nedd-4, Nedd4-1, Nedd4a. Experimental evidence at protein level: Swiss-Prot protein existence level 1. E3 ubiquitin-protein ligase which accepts ubiquitin from an E2 ubiquitin-conjugating enzyme in the form of a thioester and then directly transfers the ubiquitin to targeted substrates. Specifically ubiquitinates 'Lys-63' in target proteins (By similarity). Monoubiquitinates IGF1R at multiple sites, thus leading to receptor internalization and degradation in lysosomes. Ubiquitinates FGFR1, leading to receptor internalization and degradation in lysosomes. I
   1083..1130    +  terminator     fd terminator (sequence withheld): central terminator from bacteriophage fd (Otsuka and Kunisawa, 1982)
   1135..1347    +  CDS            M13 gene III (fragment) (sequence partly withheld): pIII; III; minor coat protein
   1362..1832    +  CDS            M13 gene III (fragment) (sequence partly withheld): pIII; III; minor coat protein
   1854..1924    +  CDS            TcR (fragment): tetracycline efflux protein; tet; confers resistance to tetracycline
   2166..2546    -  CDS            YPB1_ECOLX: Protein predicted: Swiss-Prot protein existence level 4. From Escherichia coli.
   2563..2714    +  CDS            rop (fragment): Rop protein, which maintains plasmids at low copy number; rop
   2750..3178    -  rep_origin     f1 ori (sequence partly withheld): f1 bacteriophage origin of replication; arrow indicates direction of (+) strand synthesis
   3187..3226    +  CDS            rop (fragment): Rop protein, which maintains plasmids at low copy number; rop
   3328..3468    +  misc_feature   bom: basis of mobility region from pBR322
   3654..4241    -  rep_origin     ori: high-copy-number ColE1/pMB1/pBR322/pUC origin of replication
   4412..5272    -  CDS            AmpR: β-lactamase; bla; confers resistance to ampicillin, carbenicillin, and related antibiotics
   5273..5377    -  promoter       AmpR promoter: bla
   5486..5563    +  promoter       lacIq promoter: lacI (mutant); In the lacIq allele, a single base change in the promoter boosts expression of the lacI gene about 10-fold.
   5564..6646    +  CDS            lacI: lac repressor; lacI; The lac repressor binds to the lac operator to inhibit transcription in E. coli. This inhibition can be relieved by adding lactose or isopropyl-β-D-thiogalactopyranoside (IPTG).
   6659..6680    +  protein_bind   CAP binding site: CAP binding activates transcription in the presence of cAMP. E. coli catabolite activator protein
   6699..6716    +  promoter       tet promoter (fragment): E. coli promoter for tetracycline efflux protein gene
