[The description below was written by a language model from this plasmid's Addgene catalogue record and pLannotate feature annotations shown in this document.]
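Description:
pHH0103 NEDD4 WW domain #1 is a 6,888 bp bacterial expression plasmid for producing the first WW domain of human NEDD4, an E3 ubiquitin-protein ligase, as a GST fusion in E. coli. It replicates from a ColE1/pMB1-type origin with an adjacent bom region and is selected with ampicillin through the bla gene. An f1 origin is also present, interrupting the rop coding sequence, which survives only as fragments. The copy number is recorded as unknown.

Expression is driven by the tac promoter followed by a lac operator. The plasmid carries its own lacI under the lacIq promoter, so transcription is repressed until it is induced with IPTG or lactose. The annotated open reading frame begins with a 6xHis tag and continues into Schistosoma japonicum glutathione S-transferase. A linker containing a TEV protease recognition site comes next, and then the 108 bp WW domain insert, which was codon optimized for bacteria and cloned between SfiI and NotI sites. The annotation tool matched the insert to mouse Nedd4, probably because of sequence conservation, whereas the catalogue lists the species as human. The two tags allow affinity purification on glutathione or nickel resin, and TEV cleavage can release the WW domain from them.

Downstream of the insert are an fd terminator and two fragments of M13 gene III, together with remnants of a tetracycline resistance gene and its promoter. These suggest the backbone descends from a phagemid display vector, although the record does not say so and describes only bacterial expression. The record does not specify any use beyond expression of the domain.
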