Addgene plasmid #104208: pHH0103 NEDD4 WW domain #1
Purpose: Bacterial expression of WW domain #1 from NEDD4
Depositing lab: Sachdev Sidhu & Marius Sudol. Depositing organization: National University of Singapore.
Backbone
  Vector backbone: pHH0103
  Vector type: Bacterial Expression
Growth in bacteria
  Bacterial resistance: Ampicillin, 100 μg/mL
  Growth temperature: 37°C
  Growth strain: DH5alpha
  Copy number: Unknown
Gene/Insert
  Gene/Insert name: NEDD4 WW domain #1
  Species: H. sapiens (human)
  Insert size (bp): 108
  Mutation: codon optimized for expression in bacteria
  Entrez Gene: NEDD4 (a.k.a. NEDD4-1, RPF1)
  Promoter: tac
  Tag / fusion protein: GST (N terminal on backbone)
  Cloning method: Restriction Enzyme; 5′ cloning site SfiI (unknown if destroyed); 3′ cloning site NotI (unknown if destroyed)
  Sequencing primers: 5′ pGEX-5'
Terms and licenses: Academic/Nonprofit Terms; Industry Terms: Not Available to Industry
Depositor comments: Amino acid sequence: Linker - ENLYFQGRRASV(gagctc) and WW domain - EPSPLPPGWEERQDILGRTYYVNHESRRTQWKRPTPQDN
How to cite: pHH0103 NEDD4 WW domain #1 was a gift from Sachdev Sidhu & Marius Sudol (Addgene plasmid # 104208 ; http://n2t.net/addgene:104208 ; RRID:Addgene_104208)
